>Addgene plasmid #198528 | pGBT9-FHIP-L | addgene full sequence | sequence record 389376 | Addgene NGS Result
CTTTTTTTTTCTTTTCTCTCTCCCCCGTTGTTGTCTCACCATATCCGCAATGACAAAAAAATGATGGAAG
ACACTAAAGGAAAAAATTAACGACAAAGACAGCACCAACAGATGTCGTTGTTCCAGAGCTGATGAGGGGT
ATCTCGAAGCACACGAAACTTTTTCCTTCCTTCATTCACGCACACTACTCTCTAATGAGCAACGGTATAC
GGCCTTCCTTCCAGTTACTTGAATTTGAAATAAAAAAAAGTTTGCTGTCTTGCTATCAAGTATAAATAGA
CCTGCAATTATTAATCTTTTGTTTCCTCGTCATTGTTCTCGTTCCCTTTCTTCCTTGTTTCTTTTTCTGC
ACAATATTTCAAGCTATACCAAGCATACAATCAACTCCAAGCTTGAAGCAAGCCTCCTGAAAGATGAAGC
TACTGTCTTCTATCGAACAAGCATGCGATATTTGCCGACTTAAAAAGCTCAAGTGCTCCAAAGAAAAACC
GAAGTGCGCCAAGTGTCTGAAGAACAACTGGGAGTGTCGCTACTCTCCCAAAACCAAAAGGTCTCCGCTG
ACTAGGGCACATCTGACAGAAGTGGAATCAAGGCTAGAAAGACTGGAACAGCTATTTCTACTGATTTTTC
CTCGAGAAGACCTTGACATGATTTTGAAAATGGATTCTTTACAGGATATAAAAGCATTGTTAACAGGATT
ATTTGTACAAGATAATGTGAATAAAGATGCCGTCACAGATAGATTGGCTTCAGTGGAGACTGATATGCCT
CTAACATTGAGACAGCATAGAATAAGTGCGACATCATCATCGGAAGAGAGTAGTAACAAAGGTCAAAGAC
AGTTGACTGTATCGCCGGAATTCATGATGTCATCGGTTTCGACAGAAAGCAAACTCCAGCAGGCTGTGAG
CCTACAGGGAGTTGACCCAGAAACATGCATGATTGTATTTAAAAACCACTGGGCACAGGTTGTGAAAATC
TTGGAGAAGCACGACCCCTTGAAGAACACCCAGGCAAAATATGGGTCTATCCCTCCAGATGAGGCCAGTG
CCGTGCAGAATTACGTAGAACACATGCTCTTCTTGTTGATTGAAGAGCAAGCCAAAGATGCTGCAATGGG
GCCGATTCTGGAATTTGTGGTCTCTGAGAACATCATGGAGAAACTTTTCCTTTGGAGCTTGAGAAGGGAG
TTTACTGATGAGACTAAAATTGAGCAGCTAAAGATGTATGAGATGTTGGTCACCCAGTCGCACCAGCCTC
TGCTGCACCACAAACCCATTCTGAAGCCTCTGATGATGTTGCTGAGCTCTTGTTCAGGAACAACCACCCC
CACTGTGGAGGAGAAGCTGGTTGTCCTACTCAATCAGCTCTGTTCCATTCTTGCCAAAGATCCATCCATT
TTAGAACTCTTCTTCCACACTAGTGAAGACCAAGGCGCTGCCAACTTCCTCATCTTCTCCCTTCTGATTC
CCTTCATTCACCGAGAGGGGTCAGTAGGCCAGCAAGCTCGGGATGCATTGCTCTTCATCATGTCTCTTTC
TGCTGAGAACACCATGGTGGCCCATCACATCGTGGAGAACACCTACTTTTGTCCAGTACTTGCAACTGGG
CTCAGTGGTCTCTACTCTTCCCTGCCTACAAAGCTAGAAGAGAAAGGCGAGGAATGGCACTGCCTTCTGA
AAGATGACTGGCTTCTACTTCCTTCTCTTGTCCAGTTCATGAACTCCCTGGAGTTTTGCAATGCAGTCAT
ACAGGTGGCTCACCCCTTGATTCGAAATCAGCTTGTCAATTACATTTACAATGGATTTTTGGTACCAGTC
TTGGCTCCTGCTCTCCATAAGGTGACTGTGGAAGAGGTCATGACCACAACTGCATATCTGGACCTTTTCC
TGCGTAGCATCTCCGAGCCAGCACTACTTGAGATCTTCCTCCGTTTTATCCTATTGCACCAGCACGAGAA
TGTCCACATCCTAGACACTCTCACGAGTCGAATCAACACCCCGTTTCGGCTTTGTGTGGTGTCTCTGGCA
TTATTCAGAACTCTCATTGGTTTACATTGTGAAGATGTGATGTTACAGCTAGTTCTAAGGTATCTGATCC
CCTGCAATCACATGATGCTGAGTCAGAGGTGGGCTGTGAAGGAGAGAGACTGTTACTCTGTTTCTGCGGC
CAAGCTTCTCGCCTTGACTCCTGTCTGCTGCTCCAGCGGGATCACTCTGACGCTGGGGAACCAAGAGAGG
GATTATATTCTCTGGTCAAAGTGTATGCATGACACTTCAGGGCCTGTGGAGCGGCCATTCCCCGAAGCGT
TCTCCGAGTCAGCCTGCATTGTGGAGTATGGGAAAGCCCTGGACATCAGCTACCTGCAGTACCTGTGGGA
GGCCCACACCAACATCCTCCGCTGCATGAGGGACTGCCGTGTCTGGTCCGCCCTGTATGATGGCGACTCC
CCCGACCCTGAGATGTTTCTCCAGAGTCTGACGGAGGAGGGCAGTGTGAGCTCGGCCTGCCCTGTGTTCG
GGCTCCCGCAACAACTCCCCAGGAAGACAGGACCTCAGCTGGCTCCCAGAAAGGACAAGAGCCAGACAGA
GCTGGAATGGGATGACAGCTATGACACTGGAATCTCCTCAGGGGCTGACGTGGGCTCCCCAGGGCCTTAT
GATGATCTGGAGGTTTCAGGCCCCCCAGCACCCATTGATCCCCCCAAACACATCCAGGAGATGAAGAAGA
ATGCCCTCCTGCTCTTCAAAGGGTCCTACATAGAAGAGTCGGACTTTCAGGATGATGTGATGGTGTACAG
GCTGTGTGCTGAGAAGGACTCCGAGGACATGAAGGATTCTCAGGAGGAAGCTGCTAGGCCACCAGCTGAA
GCCCAGGCTGAAGTTCAGAGTGTCCCCATCAACAACGGCCCCCTCCTCAGCACCCAGCCAGAGACAGATT
CAGAGGAGGAGTGGAATAGGGACAATTCAGACCCGTTTCACAGTGAGCCCAAGGAGCCAAAGCAAGAGAG
GGAACCTGAAGCAGCCCCAGAATCCAACTCAGAGTTAGCATCCCCTGCCCCTGAGGCAGAGCACAGCTCT
AACCTGACAGCCGCCCACCCGGAGAGCGAGGAGCTCATTGCCCAGTATGACCAAATCATTAAAGAGCTGG
ATTCCGGCGCCGAGGGCTTGATGGAACAGAATTACCCCACACCTGATCCCTTGCTTCTCACTAAGGAGGA
AGAAGGGAAGGAAGAGAGTAAAGGAGAAAAGGAGAAGGAGGGGAAGAAGGAGCTAGAAGATGAGGAGGAT
GACTTTGACTCTTTTATAGCGGAGATGCCTGCTGTAGAGACTGTGCCTTCCCCATTTGTGGGGAGAGATG
AGGCTGCCTTTGCCAGTCGCCATCCCGTGAGGACTCAAAGCACCCCATTCACAGGCCCATTCATCAGCGT
AGTCCTGTCAAAGCTGGAGAACATGCTGGAGAACTCTTTACATGTTAATTTGCTGCTTATCGGGATCATT
ACTCAGCTAGCCAGCTACCCCCAGCCACTCCTGCGCTCCTTTCTGCTCAACACCAACATGGTCTTCCAGC
CAAGCGTCCGCTCTCTCTATCAGGTCCTTGCATCTGTGAAAAACAAGATTGAACAGTTTGCTTCTGTGGA
GAGAGACTTCCCAGGGCTCCTCATTCAAGCTCAGCAGTACCTGCTCTTCCGTGTGGACATGTCTGATATG
ACCCCTGCAGCACTAACCAAAGATCCCATTCAGGAGGCTTCCAGGACAGGAAGTGGCAAGAACCTTTTGG
ATGGACCTCCAAGAGTGCTTCAGCCCTTCCTGACCCACAGAACCAAGGTGGCTGAGGCACCCCCCAACCT
GCCCCTGCCGGTGAGGAACCCCATGCTGGCTGCTGCCCTCTTCCCAGAGTTCCTGAAGGAGCTGGCGGCC
TTGGCCCAGGAACACTCCATTCTGTGCTACAAGATCTTGGGTGACTTTGAGGACTCCTGCTGTTAGCTCG
ACCTGCAGCCAAGCTAATTCCGGGCGAATTTCTTATGATTTATGATTTTTATTATTAAATAAGTTATAAA
AAAAATAAGTGTATACAAATTTTAAAGTGACTCTTAGGTTTTAAAACGAAAATTCTTATTCTTGAGTAAC
TCTTTCCTGTAGGTCAGGTTGCTTTCTCAGGTATAGCATGAGGTCGCTCTTATTGACCACACCTCTACCG
GCATGCCGGCAAGTGCACAAACAATACTTAAATAAATACTACTCAGTAATAACCTATTTCTTAGCATTTT
TGACGAAATTTGCTATTTTGTTAGAGTCTTTTACACCATTTGTCTCCACACCTCCGCTTACATCAACACC
AATAACGCCATTTAATCTAAGCGCATCACCAACATTTTCTGGCGTCAGTCCACCAGCTAACATAAAATGT
AAGCTTTCGGGGCTCTCTTGCCTTCCAACCCAGTCAGAAATCGAGTTCCAATCCAAAAGTTCACCTGTCC
CACCTGCTTCTGAATCAAACAAGGGAATAAACGAATGAGGTTTCTGTGAAGCTGCACTGAGTAGTATGTT
GCAGTCTTTTGGAAATACGAGTCTTTTAATAACTGGCAAACCGAGGAACTCTTGGTATTCTTGCCACGAC
TCATCTCCATGCAGTTGGACGATATCAATGCCGTAATCATTGACCAGAGCCAAAACATCCTCCTTAGGTT
GATTACGAAACACGCCAACCAAGTATTTCGGAGTGCCTGAACTATTTTTATATGCTTTTACAAGACTTGA
AATTTTCCTTGCAATAACCGGGTCAATTGTTCTCTTTCTATTGGGCACACATATAATACCCAGCAAGTCA
GCATCGGAATCTAGAGCACATTCTGCGGCCTCTGTGCTCTGCAAGCCGCAAACTTTCACCAATGGACCAG
AACTACCTGTGAAATTAATAACAGACATACTCCAAGCTGCCTTTGTGTGCTTAATCACGTATACTCACGT
GCTCAATAGTCACCAATGCCCTCCCTCTTGGCCCTCTCCTTTTCTTTTTTCGACCGAATTAATTCGTAAT
CATGTCATAGCTGTTTCCTGTGTGAAATTGTTATCCGCTCACAATTCCACACAACATACGAGCCGGAAGC
ATAAAGTGTAAAGCCTGGGGTGCCTAATGAGTGAGCTAACTCACATTAATTGCGTTGCGCTCACTGCCCG
CTTTCCAGTCGGGAAACCTGTCGTGCCAGCTGCATTAATGAATCGGCCAACGCGCGGGGAGAGGCGGTTT
GCGTATTGGGCGCTCTTCCGCTTCCTCGCTCACTGACTCGCTGCGCTCGGTCGTTCGGCTGCGGCGAGCG
GTATCAGCTCACTCAAAGGCGGTAATACGGTTATCCACAGAATCAGGGGATAACGCAGGAAAGAACATGT
GAGCAAAAGGCCAGCAAAAGGCCAGGAACCGTAAAAAGGCCGCGTTGCTGGCGTTTTTCCATAGGCTCCG
CCCCCCTGACGAGCATCACAAAAATCGACGCTCAAGTCAGAGGTGGCGAAACCCGACAGGACTATAAAGA
TACCAGGCGTTTCCCCCTGGAAGCTCCCTCGTGCGCTCTCCTGTTCCGACCCTGCCGCTTACCGGATACC
TGTCCGCCTTTCTCCCTTCGGGAAGCGTGGCGCTTTCTCATAGCTCACGCTGTAGGTATCTCAGTTCGGT
GTAGGTCGTTCGCTCCAAGCTGGGCTGTGTGCACGAACCCCCCGTTCAGCCCGACCGCTGCGCCTTATCC
GGTAACTATCGTCTTGAGTCCAACCCGGTAAGACACGACTTATCGCCACTGGCAGCAGCCACTGGTAACA
GGATTAGCAGAGCGAGGTATGTAGGCGGTGCTACAGAGTTCTTGAAGTGGTGGCCTAACTACGGCTACAC
TAGAAGAACAGTATTTGGTATCTGCGCTCTGCTGAAGCCAGTTACCTTCGGAAAAAGAGTTGGTAGCTCT
TGATCCGGCAAACAAACCACCGCTGGTAGCGGTGGTTTTTTTGTTTGCAAGCAGCAGATTACGCGCAGAA
AAAAAGGATCTCAAGAAGATCCTTTGATCTTTTCTACGGGGTCTGACGCTCAGTGGAACGAAAACTCACG
TTAAGGGATTTTGGTCATGAGATTATCAAAAAGGATCTTCACCTAGATCCTTTTAAATTAAAAATGAAGT
TTTAAATCAATCTAAAGTATATATGAGTAAACTTGGTCTGACAGTTACCAATGCTTAATCAGTGAGGCAC
CTATCTCAGCGATCTGTCTATTTCGTTCATCCATAGTTGCCTGACTCCCCGTCGTGTAGATAACTACGAT
ACGGGAGGGCTTACCATCTGGCCCCAGTGCTGCAATGATACCGCGAGACCCACGCTCACCGGCTCCAGAT
TTATCAGCAATAAACCAGCCAGCCGGAAGGGCCGAGCGCAGAAGTGGTCCTGCAACTTTATCCGCCTCCA
TCCAGTCTATTAATTGTTGCCGGGAAGCTAGAGTAAGTAGTTCGCCAGTTAATAGTTTGCGCAACGTTGT
TGCCATTGCTACAGGCATCGTGGTGTCACGCTCGTCGTTTGGTATGGCTTCATTCAGCTCCGGTTCCCAA
CGATCAAGGCGAGTTACATGATCCCCCATGTTGTGCAAAAAAGCGGTTAGCTCCTTCGGTCCTCCGATCG
TTGTCAGAAGTAAGTTGGCCGCAGTGTTATCACTCATGGTTATGGCAGCACTGCATAATTCTCTTACTGT
CATGCCATCCGTAAGATGCTTTTCTGTGACTGGTGAGTACTCAACCAAGTCATTCTGAGAATAGTGTATG
CGGCGACCGAGTTGCTCTTGCCCGGCGTCAATACGGGATAATACCGCGCCACATAGCAGAACTTTAAAAG
TGCTCATCATTGGAAAACGTTCTTCGGGGCGAAAACTCTCAAGGATCTTACCGCTGTTGAGATCCAGTTC
GATGTAACCCACTCGTGCACCCAACTGATCTTCAGCATCTTTTACTTTCACCAGCGTTTCTGGGTGAGCA
AAAACAGGAAGGCAAAATGCCGCAAAAAAGGGAATAAGGGCGACACGGAAATGTTGAATACTCATACTCT
TCCTTTTTCAATATTATTGAAGCATTTATCAGGGTTATTGTCTCATGAGCGGATACATATTTGAATGTAT
TTAGAAAAATAAACAAATAGGGGTTCCGCGCACATTTCCCCGAAAAGTGCCACCTGACGTCTAAGAAACC
ATTATTATCATGACATTAACCTATAAAAATAGGCGTATCACGAGGCCCTTTCGTCTCGCGCGTTTCGGTG
ATGACGGTGAAAACCTCTGACACATGCAGCTCCCGGAGACGGTCACAGCTTGTCTGTAAGCGGATGCCGG
GAGCAGACAAGCCCGTCAGGGCGCGTCAGCGGGTGTTGGCGGGTGTCGGGGCTGGCTTAACTATGCGGCA
TCAGAGCAGATTGTACTGAGAGTGCACCATAACGCATTTAAGCATAAACACGCACTATGCCGTTCTTCTC
ATGTATATATATATACAGGCAACACGCAGATATAGGTGCGACGTGAACAGTGAGCTGTATGTGCGCAGCT
CGCGTTGCATTTTCGGAAGCGCTCGTTTTCGGAAACGCTTTGAAGTTCCTATTCCGAAGTTCCTATTCTC
TAGCTAGAAAGTATAGGAACTTCAGAGCGCTTTTGAAAACCAAAAGCGCTCTGAAGACGCACTTTCAAAA
AACCAAAAACGCACCGGACTGTAACGAGCTACTAAAATATTGCGAATACCGCTTCCACAAACATTGCTCA
AAAGTATCTCTTTGCTATATATCTCTGTGCTATATCCCTATATAACCTACCCATCCACCTTTCGCTCCTT
GAACTTGCATCTAAACTCGACCTCTACATTTTTTATGTTTATCTCTAGTATTACTCTTTAGACAAAAAAA
TTGTAGTAAGAACTATTCATAGAGTGAATCGAAAACAATACGAAAATGTAAACATTTCCTATACGTAGTA
TATAGAGACAAAATAGAAGAAACCGTTCATAATTTTCTGACCAATGAAGAATCATCAACGCTATCACTTT
CTGTTCACAAAGTATGCGCAATCCACATCGGTATAGAATATAATCGGGGATGCCTTTATCTTGAAAAAAT
GCACCCGCAGCTTCGCTAGTAATCAGTAAACGCGGGAAGTGGAGTCAGGCTTTTTTTATGGAAGAGAAAA
TAGACACCAAAGTAGCCTTCTTCTAACCTTAACGGACCTACAGTGCAAAAAGTTATCAAGAGACTGCATT
ATAGAGCGCACAAAGGAGAAAAAAAGTAATCTAAGATGCTTTGTTAGAAAAATAGCGCTCTCGGGATGCA
TTTTTGTAGAACAAAAAAGAAGTATAGATTCTTTGTTGGTAAAATAGCGCTCTCGCGTTGCATTTCTGTT
CTGTAAAAATGCAGCTCAGATTCTTTGTTTGAAAAATTAGCGCTCTCGCGTTGCATTTTTGTTTTACAAA
AATGAAGCACAGATTCTTCGTTGGTAAAATAGCGCTTTCGCGTTGCATTTCTGTTCTGTAAAAATGCAGC
TCAGATTCTTTGTTTGAAAAATTAGCGCTCTCGCGTTGCATTTTTGTTCTACAAAATGAAGCACAGATGC
TTCGTTGCTTGCATGCAACTTCTTTT
Features (pLannotate 1.2.2; 16 found; start..end, strand, type, name):
    414..854     +  CDS            GAL4 DNA binding domain: DNA binding domain of the GAL4 transcriptional activator; Saccharomyces cerevisiae GAL4 (truncated)
    864..3983    +  CDS            FHIP1A: FHI1A_HUMAN - Also known as FAM160A1. Experimental evidence at protein level: Swiss-Prot protein existence level 1. Probable component of the FTS/Hook/FHIP complex (FHF complex) (PubMed:32073997). FHF complex promotes the distribution of AP-4 complex to the perinuclear area of the cell (PubMed:32073997). From Homo sapiens (Human).
   4014..4201    +  terminator     ADH1 terminator: S. cerevisiae ADH1; transcription terminator for the S. cerevisiae alcohol dehydrogenase 1 (ADH1) gene
   4254..4928    -  CDS            TRP1: phosphoribosylanthranilate isomerase, required for tryptophan biosynthesis; S. cerevisiae TRP1; yeast auxotrophic marker
   4929..5030    -  promoter       TRP1 promoter: S. cerevisiae TRP1
   5068..5084    -  protein_bind   lac operator: The lac repressor binds to the lac operator to inhibit transcription in E. coli. This inhibition can be relieved by adding lactose or isopropyl-β-D-thiogalactopyranoside (IPTG). lac repressor encoded by lacI
   5092..5122    -  promoter       lac promoter: promoter for the E. coli lac operon
   5137..5158    -  protein_bind   CAP binding site: CAP binding activates transcription in the presence of cAMP. E. coli catabolite activator protein
   5171..5263    -  CDS            lacI (fragment): lac repressor; lacI; The lac repressor binds to the lac operator to inhibit transcription in E. coli. This inhibition can be relieved by adding lactose or isopropyl-β-D-thiogalactopyranoside (IPTG).
   5446..6034    -  rep_origin     ori: high-copy-number ColE1/pMB1/pBR322/pUC origin of replication
   6205..7065    -  CDS            AmpR: β-lactamase; bla; confers resistance to ampicillin, carbenicillin, and related antibiotics
   7066..7170    -  promoter       AmpR promoter: bla
   7265..7300    +  CDS            rop (fragment): Rop protein, which maintains plasmids at low copy number; rop
   7402..7451    +  misc_feature   bom (fragment): basis of mobility region from pBR322
   7452..8616    +  rep_origin     2μ ori: yeast 2μ plasmid origin of replication
   8626..386     +  promoter       ADH1 promoter (across the origin): S. cerevisiae ADH1; promoter for alcohol dehydrogenase 1
