[The description below was written by a language model from this plasmid's Addgene catalogue record and pLannotate feature annotations shown in this document.]
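Description:
pGBT9-FHIP-L is a yeast two-hybrid "bait" plasmid built on the pGBT9 backbone, an E. coli–yeast shuttle vector of about 8.6 kb in total. In bacteria it replicates from a high-copy ColE1/pUC-type origin and is selected with ampicillin through the β-lactamase gene. In Saccharomyces cerevisiae it is maintained episomally by the 2μ origin of replication and selected by tryptophan prototrophy, conferred by the TRP1 marker under its own promoter. Short remnants of lac regulatory elements, lacI, rop and the pBR322 bom region are also annotated. These are backbone carry-overs and play no part in the intended use.

The expression cassette is driven by the yeast ADH1 promoter and closed by the ADH1 terminator. It encodes the DNA-binding domain of the GAL4 transcriptional activator, followed immediately downstream by human FHIP-L (FHIP1A, also known as FAM160A1), an insert of roughly 3.1 kb. The insert was cloned between EcoRI and SalI sites, with the 3′ SalI site destroyed in the process, so the GAL4 domain sits at the N terminus of the fusion protein. In a two-hybrid assay, this fusion binds GAL4 recognition sites upstream of reporter genes. It activates those reporters only when a co-expressed prey protein fused to an activation domain interacts with the FHIP-L portion.

FHIP1A is annotated as a probable component of the FTS-Hook-FHIP (FHF) complex, which promotes perinuclear distribution of the AP-4 adaptor complex. The plasmid is accordingly suited to mapping protein–protein interactions of FHIP-L, such as those with other FHF subunits or AP-4.
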