Addgene plasmid #198528: pGBT9-FHIP-L
Purpose: Expression of GAL4 DNA-binding domain (BD)-FHIP-L fusion protein in yeast (yeast two-hybrid assays)
Depositing lab: Juan Bonifacino. Depositing organization: National Institute of Child Health and Human Development (NICHD). Publication: The FTS-Hook-FHIP (FHF) complex interacts with AP-4 to mediate perinuclear distribution of AP-4 and its cargo ATG9A. Mattera R, Williamson CD, Ren X, Bonifacino JS. Mol Biol Cell. 2020 Apr 15;31(9):963-979. doi: 10.1091/mbc.E19-11-0658. Epub 2020 Feb 19. PubMed 32073997.
Backbone
  Vector backbone: pGBT9
  Backbone size w/o insert (bp): 5524
  Total vector size (bp): 8637
  Vector type: Yeast Expression
  Selectable markers: TRP1
Growth in bacteria
  Bacterial resistance: Ampicillin, 100 μg/mL
  Growth temperature: 37°C
  Growth strain: DH5alpha
  Copy number: Unknown
Gene/Insert
  Gene/Insert name: FHIP-L (alt name: FAM160A1)
  Species: H. sapiens (human)
  Insert size (bp): 3123
  Entrez Gene: FHIP1A (a.k.a. FAM160A1, FHIP-L)
  Promoter: ADH1
  Tag / fusion protein: GAL4-DNA binding domain fragment (N terminal on backbone)
  Cloning method: Restriction Enzyme; 5′ cloning site EcoRI (not destroyed); 3′ cloning site SalI (destroyed during cloning)
  Sequencing primers: 5′ GAL4 DNA binding domain forward; 3′ GAL4 DNA binding domain reverse
Terms and licenses: Academic/Nonprofit Terms; Industry Terms: Not Available to Industry
How to cite: pGBT9-FHIP-L was a gift from Juan Bonifacino (Addgene plasmid # 198528 ; http://n2t.net/addgene:198528 ; RRID:Addgene_198528)
