>Addgene plasmid #198528 | pGBT9-FHIP-L | depositor partial sequence | sequence record 384689 | Full insert sequence and in frame cloning confirmed by sequencing
TCATCGGAAGAGAGTAGTAACAAAGGTCAAAGACAGTTGACTGTATCGCCGGAATTCATGATGTCATCGG
TTTCGACAGAAAGCAAACTCCAGCAGGCTGTGAGCCTACAGGGAGTTGACCCAGAAACATGCATGATTGT
ATTTAAAAACCACTGGGCACAGGTTGTGAAAATCTTGGAGAAGCACGACCCCTTGAAGAACACCCAGGCA
AAATATGGGTCTATCCCTCCAGATGAGGCCAGTGCCGTGCAGAATTACGTAGAACACATGCTCTTCTTGT
TGATTGAAGAGCAAGCCAAAGATGCTGCAATGGGGCCGATTCTGGAATTTGTGGTCTCTGAGAACATCAT
GGAGAAACTTTTCCTTTGGAGCTTGAGAAGGGAGTTTACTGATGAGACTAAAATTGAGCAGCTAAAGATG
TATGAGATGTTGGTCACCCAGTCGCACCAGCCTCTGCTGCACCACAAACCCATTCTGAAGCCTCTGATGA
TGTTGCTGAGCTCTTGTTCAGGAACAACCACCCCCACTGTGGAGGAGAAGCTGGTTGTCCTACTCAATCA
GCTCTGTTCCATTCTTGCCAAAGATCCATCCATTTTAGAACTCTTCTTCCACACTAGTGAAGACCAAGGC
GCTGCCAACTTCCTCATCTTCTCCCTTCTGATTCCCTTCATTCACCGAGAGGGGTCAGTAGGCCAGCAAG
CTCGGGATGCATTGCTCTTCATCATGTCTCTTTCTGCTGAGAACACCATGGTGGCCCATCACATCGTGGA
GAACACCTACTTTTGTCCAGTACTTGCAACTGGGCTCAGTGGTCTCTACTCTTCCCTGCCTACAAAGCTA
GAAGAGAAAGGCGAGGAATGGCACTGCCTTCTGAAAGATGACTGGCTTCTACTTCCTTCTCTTGTCCAGT
TCATGAACTCCCTGGAGTTTTGCAATGCAGTCATACAGGTGGCTCACCCCTTGATTCGAAATCAGCTTGT
CAATTACATTTACAATGGATTTTTGGTACCAGTCTTGGCTCCTGCTCTCCATAAGGTGACTGTGGAAGAG
GTCATGACCACAACTGCATATCTGGACCTTTTCCTGCGTAGCATCTCCGAGCCAGCACTACTTGAGATCT
TCCTCCGTTTTATCCTATTGCACCAGCACGAGAATGTCCACATCCTAGACACTCTCACGAGTCGAATCAA
CACCCCGTTTCGGCTTTGTGTGGTGTCTCTGGCATTATTCAGAACTCTCATTGGTTTACATTGTGAAGAT
GTGATGTTACAGCTAGTTCTAAGGTATCTGATCCCCTGCAATCACATGATGCTGAGTCAGAGGTGGGCTG
TGAAGGAGAGAGACTGTTACTCTGTTTCTGCGGCCAAGCTTCTCGCCTTGACTCCTGTCTGCTGCTCCAG
CGGGATCACTCTGACGCTGGGGAACCAAGAGAGGGATTATATTCTCTGGTCAAAGTGTATGCATGACACT
TCAGGGCCTGTGGAGCGGCCATTCCCCGAAGCGTTCTCCGAGTCAGCCTGCATTGTGGAGTATGGGAAAG
CCCTGGACATCAGCTACCTGCAGTACCTGTGGGAGGCCCACACCAACATCCTCCGCTGCATGAGGGACTG
CCGTGTCTGGTCCGCCCTGTATGATGGCGACTCCCCCGACCCTGAGATGTTTCTCCAGAGTCTGACGGAG
GAGGGCAGTGTGAGCTCGGCCTGCCCTGTGTTCGGGCTCCCGCAACAACTCCCCAGGAAGACAGGACCTC
AGCTGGCTCCCAGAAAGGACAAGAGCCAGACAGAGCTGGAATGGGATGACAGCTATGACACTGGAATCTC
CTCAGGGGCTGACGTGGGCTCCCCAGGGCCTTATGATGATCTGGAGGTTTCAGGCCCCCCAGCACCCATT
GATCCCCCCAAACACATCCAGGAGATGAAGAAGAATGCCCTCCTGCTCTTCAAAGGGTCCTACATAGAAG
AGTCGGACTTTCAGGATGATGTGATGGTGTACAGGCTGTGTGCTGAGAAGGACTCCGAGGACATGAAGGA
TTCTCAGGAGGAAGCTGCTAGGCCACCAGCTGAAGCCCAGGCTGAAGTTCAGAGTGTCCCCATCAACAAC
GGCCCCCTCCTCAGCACCCAGCCAGAGACAGATTCAGAGGAGGAGTGGAATAGGGACAATTCAGACCCGT
TTCACAGTGAGCCCAAGGAGCCAAAGCAAGAGAGGGAACCTGAAGCAGCCCCAGAATCCAACTCAGAGTT
AGCATCCCCTGCCCCTGAGGCAGAGCACAGCTCTAACCTGACAGCCGCCCACCCGGAGAGCGAGGAGCTC
ATTGCCCAGTATGACCAAATCATTAAAGAGCTGGATTCCGGCGCCGAGGGCTTGATGGAACAGAATTACC
CCACACCTGATCCCTTGCTTCTCACTAAGGAGGAAGAAGGGAAGGAAGAGAGTAAAGGAGAAAAGGAGAA
GGAGGGGAAGAAGGAGCTAGAAGATGAGGAGGATGACTTTGACTCTTTTATAGCGGAGATGCCTGCTGTA
GAGACTGTGCCTTCCCCATTTGTGGGGAGAGATGAGGCTGCCTTTGCCAGTCGCCATCCCGTGAGGACTC
AAAGCACCCCATTCACAGGCCCATTCATCAGCGTAGTCCTGTCAAAGCTGGAGAACATGCTGGAGAACTC
TTTACATGTTAATTTGCTGCTTATCGGGATCATTACTCAGCTAGCCAGCTACCCCCAGCCACTCCTGCGC
TCCTTTCTGCTCAACACCAACATGGTCTTCCAGCCAAGCGTCCGCTCTCTCTATCAGGTCCTTGCATCTG
TGAAAAACAAGATTGAACAGTTTGCTTCTGTGGAGAGAGACTTCCCAGGGCTCCTCATTCAAGCTCAGCA
GTACCTGCTCTTCCGTGTGGACATGTCTGATATGACCCCTGCAGCACTAACCAAAGATCCCATTCAGGAG
GCTTCCAGGACAGGAAGTGGCAAGAACCTTTTGGATGGACCTCCAAGAGTGCTTCAGCCCTTCCTGACCC
ACAGAACCAAGGTGGCTGAGGCACCCCCCAACCTGCCCCTGCCGGTGAGGAACCCCATGCTGGCTGCTGC
CCTCTTCCCAGAGTTCCTGAAGGAGCTGGCGGCCTTGGCCCAGGAACACTCCATTCTGTGCTACAAGATC
TTGGGTGACTTTGAGGACTCCTGCTGTTAGCTCGACCTGCAGCCAAGCTAATTCCGGGCGAATTTCTTAT
GATTTATGATTTTTATTATTAAATAAGTTATAAAAAAAATAAGTGTATACAAATTTTAAAGTGACTCTTA
GGTTTTAAAACG
